Addgene plasmid #186768: pNHT7::RPL15::hGluc
Purpose: An mRNA production vector encoding human codon-optimized gaussia luciferase (hGluc) with RPL15 5' and 3' UTRs.
Depositing lab: Bo Wang. Depositing organization: Stanford University. Publication: Heterologous reporter expression in the planarian Schmidtea mediterranea through somatic mRNA transfection. Hall RN, Weill U, Drees L, Leal-Ortiz S, Li H, Khariton M, Chai C, Xue Y, Rosental B, Quake SR, Sanchez Alvarado A, Melosh NA, Fire AZ, Rink JC, Wang B. Cell Rep Methods. 2022 Sep 20;2(10):100298. doi: 10.1016/j.crmeth.2022.100298. eCollection 2022 Oct 24. PubMed 36313809.
Backbone
  Vector backbone: pNHT7
  Backbone size w/o insert (bp): 2314
  Total vector size (bp): 2993
Growth in bacteria
  Bacterial resistance: Kanamycin, 50 μg/mL
  Growth temperature: 37°C
  Growth strain: DH5alpha
  Copy number: High Copy
Gene/Insert
  Gene/Insert name: Gaussia luciferase
  Species: Schmidtea mediterranea
  Insert size (bp): 679
  Promoter: T7
  Cloning method: Restriction Enzyme; 5′ cloning site BsaI (destroyed during cloning); 3′ cloning site BsaI (destroyed during cloning)
  Sequencing primers: 5′ GTAAAACGACGGCCAGT; 3′ CAGGAAACAGCTATGAC
Terms and licenses: Academic/Nonprofit Terms; Industry Terms: Not Available to Industry
How to cite: pNHT7::RPL15::hGluc was a gift from Bo Wang (Addgene plasmid # 186768 ; http://n2t.net/addgene:186768 ; RRID:Addgene_186768)
