[The description below was written by a language model from this plasmid's Addgene catalogue record and pLannotate feature annotations shown in this document.]
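Description:
pNHT7::RPL15::hGluc is a small (about 3 kb) bacterial plasmid that serves as a template for in vitro mRNA synthesis rather than as an expression vector in its own right. It is built on the pNHT7 backbone and is maintained in E. coli at high copy from a ColE1/pUC-type origin of replication, with selection by kanamycin through an aminoglycoside phosphotransferase (KanR) gene. The annotation also picks up rrnB T1 and T2 transcription terminators upstream of the cassette, which typically insulate an insert from read-through transcription, along with short lacI and lacZα fragments that appear to be backbone remnants with no stated function.

The payload is a bacteriophage T7 promoter driving a human codon-optimized coding sequence for the secreted Gaussia luciferase (hGluc). According to the record, the open reading frame is flanked by RPL15 5' and 3' untranslated regions. These UTRs are not annotated separately in the feature table, but the unannotated gaps between the T7 promoter and the luciferase start, and downstream of the coding sequence, are consistent with their placement. The Schmidtea mediterranea species entry for the insert may refer to the origin of these UTRs, although the record does not say so explicitly. The roughly 680 bp insert was introduced using BsaI sites that were destroyed during cloning, consistent with a Golden Gate-style seamless assembly.

Transcription with T7 RNA polymerase yields a luciferase reporter mRNA. The associated publication concerns heterologous reporter expression in the planarian Schmidtea mediterranea by somatic mRNA transfection, so the transcript is intended as a sensitive luminescent readout of mRNA delivery and translation in planarian cells.
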