Features (pLannotate 1.2.2; 8 found; start..end, strand, type, name):
    121..213     +  CDS            lacI (fragment): lac repressor; lacI; The lac repressor binds to the lac operator to inhibit transcription in E. coli. This inhibition can be relieved by adding lactose or isopropyl-β-D-thiogalactopyranoside (IPTG).
    268..295     -  terminator     rrnB T2 terminator: transcription terminator T2 from the E. coli rrnB gene
    427..470     +  terminator     rrnB T1 terminator: Escherichia coli rrnB; transcription terminator T1 from the E. coli rrnB gene
    517..553     -  CDS            lacZα (fragment): LacZα fragment of β-galactosidase; lacZ fragment
    554..572     +  promoter       T7 promoter: promoter for bacteriophage T7 RNA polymerase
    660..1217    +  CDS            hGLuc: secreted Gaussia luciferase human codon-optimized
   1387..2196    +  CDS            KanR: aminoglycoside phosphotransferase; aph(3')-Ia; confers resistance to kanamycin in bacteria or G418 (Geneticin®) in eukaryotes
   2343..2931    +  rep_origin     ori: high-copy-number ColE1/pMB1/pBR322/pUC origin of replication
>Addgene plasmid #186768 | pNHT7::RPL15::hGluc | addgene full sequence | sequence record 375137 | Addgene NGS Result
CTTTCCTGCGTTATCCCCTGATTCTGTGGATAACCGTATTACCGCCTTTGAGTGAGCTGATACCGCTCGC
CGCAGCCGAACGACCGAGCGCAGCGAGTCAGTGAGCGAGGAAGCGGAAGAGCGCCCAATACGCAAACCGC
CTCTCCCCGCGCGTTGGCCGATTCATTAATGCAGCTGGCACGACAGGTTTCCCGACTGGAAAGCGGGCAG
TGAGCGCAACGCAATTAATACGCGTACCGCTAGCCAGGAAGAGTTTGTAGAAACGCAAAAAGGCCATCCG
TCAGGATGGCCTTCTGCTTAGTTTGATGCCTGGCAGTTTATGGCGGGCGTCCTGCCCGCCACCCTCCGGG
CCGTTGCTTCACAACGTTCAAATCCGCTCCCGGCGGATTTGTCCTACTCAGGAGAGCGTTCACCGACAAA
CAACAGATAAAACGAAAGGCCCAGTCTTCCGACTGAGCCTTTCGTTTTATTTGATGCCTGGCAGTTCCCT
ACTCTCGCGTTAACGCTAGCATGGATGTTTTCCCAGTCACGACGTTGTAAAACGACGGCCAGTTAATACG
ACTCACTATAGGATTTTACTAAAATCAAAATTAATTATCGGTAAACTTAAACTTTGTTTAAATAAATAAT
TTCAAAATTATAAAAAATATTTAAAAACAATGGGAGTCAAAGTTCTGTTTGCCCTGATCTGCATCGCTGT
GGCCGAGGCCAAGCCCACCGAGAACAACGAAGACTTCAACATCGTGGCCGTGGCCAGCAACTTCGCGACC
ACGGATCTCGATGCTGACCGCGGGAAGTTGCCCGGCAAGAAGCTGCCGCTGGAGGTGCTCAAAGAGATGG
AAGCCAATGCCCGGAAAGCTGGCTGCACCAGGGGCTGTCTGATCTGCCTGTCCCACATCAAGTGCACGCC
CAAGATGAAGAAGTTCATCCCAGGACGCTGCCACACCTACGAAGGCGACAAAGAGTCCGCACAGGGCGGC
ATAGGCGAGGCGATCGTCGACATTCCTGAGATTCCTGGGTTCAAGGACTTGGAGCCCATGGAGCAGTTCA
TCGCACAGGTCGATCTGTGTGTGGACTGCACAACTGGCTGCCTCAAAGGGCTTGCCAACGTGCAGTGTTC
TGACCTGCTCAAGAAGTGGCTGCCGCAACGCTGTGCGACCTTTGCCAGCAAGATCCAGGGCCAGGTGGAC
AAGATCAAGGGGGCCGGTGGTGACTAATGACTAATATTAAATAAAACTAATTGGAATTGTTAAGCTTGTC
ATAGCTGTTTCCTGGCAGCTCTGGCCCGTGTCTCAAAATCTCTGATGTTACATTGCACAAGATAAAAATA
TATCATCATGAACAATAAAACTGTCTGCTTACATAAACAGTAATACAAGGGGTGTTATGAGCCATATTCA
ACGGGAAACGTCGAGGCCGCGATTAAATTCCAACATGGATGCTGATTTATATGGGTATAAATGGGCTCGC
GATAATGTCGGGCAATCAGGTGCGACAATCTATCGCTTGTATGGGAAGCCCGATGCGCCAGAGTTGTTTC
TGAAACATGGCAAAGGTAGCGTTGCCAATGATGTTACAGATGAGATGGTCAGACTAAACTGGCTGACGGA
ATTTATGCCTCTTCCGACCATCAAGCATTTTATCCGTACTCCTGATGATGCATGGTTACTCACCACTGCG
ATCCCCGGAAAAACAGCATTCCAGGTATTAGAAGAATATCCTGATTCAGGTGAAAATATTGTTGATGCGC
TGGCAGTGTTCCTGCGCCGGTTGCATTCGATTCCTGTTTGTAATTGTCCTTTTAACAGCGATCGCGTATT
TCGCCTCGCTCAGGCGCAATCACGAATGAATAACGGTTTGGTTGATGCGAGTGATTTTGATGACGAGCGT
AATGGCTGGCCTGTTGAACAAGTCTGGAAAGAAATGCATAAACTTTTGCCATTCTCACCGGATTCAGTCG
TCACTCATGGTGATTTCTCACTTGATAACCTTATTTTTGACGAGGGGAAATTAATAGGTTGTATTGATGT
TGGACGAGTCGGAATCGCAGACCGATACCAGGATCTTGCCATCCTATGGAACTGCCTCGGTGAGTTTTCT
CCTTCATTACAGAAACGGCTTTTTCAAAAATATGGTATTGATAATCCTGATATGAATAAATTGCAGTTTC
ATTTGATGCTCGATGAGTTTTTCTAATCAGAATTGGTTAATTGGTTGTAACACTGGCAGAGCATTACGCT
GACTTGACGGGACGGCGCAAGCTCATGACCAAAATCCCTTAACGTGAGTTACGCGTCGTTCCACTGAGCG
TCAGACCCCGTAGAAAAGATCAAAGGATCTTCTTGAGATCCTTTTTTTCTGCGCGTAATCTGCTGCTTGC
AAACAAAAAAACCACCGCTACCAGCGGTGGTTTGTTTGCCGGATCAAGAGCTACCAACTCTTTTTCCGAA
GGTAACTGGCTTCAGCAGAGCGCAGATACCAAATACTGTTCTTCTAGTGTAGCCGTAGTTAGGCCACCAC
TTCAAGAACTCTGTAGCACCGCCTACATACCTCGCTCTGCTAATCCTGTTACCAGTGGCTGCTGCCAGTG
GCGATAAGTCGTGTCTTACCGGGTTGGACTCAAGACGATAGTTACCGGATAAGGCGCAGCGGTCGGGCTG
AACGGGGGGTTCGTGCACACAGCCCAGCTTGGAGCGAACGACCTACACCGAACTGAGATACCTACAGCGT
GAGCTATGAGAAAGCGCCACGCTTCCCGAAGGGAGAAAGGCGGACAGGTATCCGGTAAGCGGCAGGGTCG
GAACAGGAGAGCGCACGAGGGAGCTTCCAGGGGGAAACGCCTGGTATCTTTATAGTCCTGTCGGGTTTCG
CCACCTCTGACTTGAGCGTCGATTTTTGTGATGCTCGTCAGGGGGGCGGAGCCTATGGAAAAACGCCAGC
AACGCGGCCTTTTTACGGTTCCTGGCCTTTTGCTGGCCTTTTGCTCACATGTT
